Addgene plasmid #60973: RANLS-LEHD-BNES
Purpose: Expresses a tandem ddFP heterodimer in mammalian cells, plasmid 1 for a translocation-based red fluorescent caspase-9 biosensor, used together with plasmid 2 (BNLS).
Depositing lab: Robert Campbell. Publication: Ratiometric biosensors based on dimerization-dependent fluorescent protein exchange. Ding Y, Li J, Enterina JR, Shen Y, Zhang I, Tewson PH, Mo GC, Zhang J, Quinn AM, Hughes TE, Maysinger D, Alford SC, Zhang Y, Campbell RE. Nat Methods. 2015 Jan 26. doi: 10.1038/nmeth.3261. PubMed 25622108.
Backbone
  Vector backbone: pcDNA3.1
  Backbone size w/o insert (bp): 5500
  Total vector size (bp): 7024
  Modifications to backbone: Multi cloning sites has been replaced by a customized sequence, which is compatible to the reading frame of vector pBAD hisB.
  Vector type: Mammalian Expression
  Selectable markers: Neomycin (select with G418)
Growth in bacteria
  Bacterial resistance: Ampicillin, 100 μg/mL
  Growth temperature: 37°C
  Growth strain: DH10B
  Copy number: High Copy
Gene/Insert
  Gene/Insert name: ddRFP A and ddRFP B (alt names: dimerization dependent red fluorescent protein (ddRFP) copy A; dimerization dependent red fluorescent protein (ddRFP) copy B (dark copy))
  Species: Synthetic; synthetic construct
  Insert size (bp): 1521
  GenBank ID: KM979349
  Promoter: CMV
  Tag / fusion protein: triplicated NLS sequence DPKKKRKV placed after ddRFP A; NES sequence LALKLAGLDIGS (C terminal on insert); Caspase9 substrate sequence (LEHD) is after NLS sequence but before ddFP copy B
  Cloning method: Restriction Enzyme; 5′ cloning site XhoI (not destroyed); 3′ cloning site HindIII (not destroyed)
  Sequencing primers: 5′ T7 Promoter forward primer; 3′ BGH Reverse primers
Terms and licenses: Academic/Nonprofit Terms; Industry Terms: Not Available to Industry
How to cite: RANLS-LEHD-BNES was a gift from Robert Campbell (Addgene plasmid # 60973 ; http://n2t.net/addgene:60973 ; RRID:Addgene_60973)
