[The description below was written by a language model from this plasmid's Addgene catalogue record.]
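Description:
RANLS-LEHD-BNES is a mammalian expression plasmid of about 7 kb, built on a pcDNA3.1 backbone. The original multiple cloning site has been replaced by a custom sequence that keeps the same reading frame as the bacterial vector pBAD/His B. It is maintained at high copy in E. coli under ampicillin selection, and it carries a neomycin resistance marker so that transfected mammalian cells can be selected with G418. No feature table accompanies the record, so the replication origin and polyadenylation signal are not listed explicitly. The use of T7 forward and BGH reverse sequencing primers is consistent with the standard pcDNA3.1 expression cassette.

The insert of roughly 1.5 kb is cloned between XhoI and HindIII sites, both retained, and is driven by the CMV promoter. It encodes a synthetic single-chain tandem heterodimer of dimerization-dependent red fluorescent protein (ddRFP). The fluorogenic copy A comes first, followed by a triplicated nuclear localization signal, then a caspase-9 substrate motif (LEHD), then the dark copy B, and finally a C-terminal nuclear export signal. Copy A fluoresces brightly only when it is bound to a B copy.

The record describes this plasmid as the first of two for a translocation-based red fluorescent caspase-9 biosensor, used together with a second plasmid, BNLS, whose name implies a nuclear-targeted B copy. The layout suggests how the sensor works: cleavage at LEHD would separate NLS-tagged copy A from NES-tagged copy B, letting A move into the nucleus and pair with the nuclear B partner. Red fluorescence would then shift between compartments as caspase-9 becomes active, although the record does not give the starting localization of the intact protein.
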