>Addgene plasmid #60973 | RANLS-LEHD-BNES | depositor partial sequence | sequence record 98467 | RANLS-LEHD-BNES sequence 1537 bps
CTCGAGAATGGTGAGCAAGAGCGAGGAGGTCATCAAAGAGTTCATGCGCTTCAAGGTGCGCTTGGAGGGC
TCCATGAACGGCCACGAGTTCGAGATCGAGGGCGAGGGCGAGGGCCGCCCCTACGAGGGCACCCAGACCG
CCAAGCTGAAGGTGACCAAGGGCGGCCCCCTGCCCTTCGCCTGGGACATCCTGTCCCCCCAGATCATGTA
CGGCTCCAAGGCGTACGTGAAGCACCCCGCCGACGTCCCCGATTACATGAAGCTGTCCTTCCCCGAGGGC
TTCAAGTGGGAGCGCGTGATGCACTTCGAGGACGGCGGTCTGGTGACCGTGACTCAGGACACCTCCCTGC
AGGACGGCACGCTGATCTACAAGGTGAAGATGCGCGGCACCAACTTCCCCCCCGACGGCCCCGTAATGCA
GAAGAAGACCTTGGGCTGGGATTATGCCACCGAGCGCCTGTACCCCGAAGACGGCGTGCTGAAGGGCGAG
CTTCTGGGGCGCCTGAAGCTGAAGGACGGCGGCCTCAACCTGGTGGAGTTCAAGACCATCTACATGGCCA
AGAAGCCCGTGCAACTGCCCGGCTACTACTTCGTGGACACCAAGCTGGGCATCACCTCCCACAACGAGGA
CTACACCATCGTGGAACAGTACGAGCGCTCCGAGGGCCGCCACCACCTGGGCATGGACGAGCTGTACAAG
GGAACGGCGGGAAGCGATCCAAAAAAGAAGAGAAAGGTAGATCCAAAAAAGAAGAGAAAGGTAGATCCAA
AAAAGAAGAGAAAGGTAGGTACCGCCTCCGGCTTAGAGCATGATGGATCCACCATCAAAGAGTTCATGCG
CTTCAAGGTGCGCATGGAGGGCTCCATGAACGGCCACGAGTTCGAGATCGAGGGCGAGGGCGAGGGCCGC
CCCTACGAGGGCACCCAGACCGCCAAGCTGAAGGTGACCAAGGGCGGCCCCCTGCCCTTCGCCTGGGACA
TCCTGTCCCCCCAGTTCATGTACGGCTCCGAGGCGTACGTGAGGCACCCCGCCGACATCCCCGATTACAA
GAAGCTGCCCTTCCCCGAGGGCTTCAAGTGGGAGCGCGTGATGAACTTCGAAGACGGCGGTCTGGTGACC
GTTACCCAGGACTCCTCCCTGCAGGACGGCACGCTGATCTGCAAGGTGAAGATGCGCGGCACCAACTTCC
CCCCCGACGGCCCCGTAATGCAGAAGAAGACCATGGGCTGGGAGGCCTCCACCGAGATGCTGTACCCCGA
AGACGGCGTGCTGAAGGGCCATAGCTATCAGGCCCTGAAGCTGAAGGACGGCGGCCACTACCTGGTGGAG
TTCGAGACCATCTACATGGCCAAGAAGCCCGTGCAACTGCCCGGCGATTACTGTGTGGACACCAAGCTGG
ACATCACCTCCCACAACGAGGACTACACCATCGTGGAACAGTACGGGCGCTCCGAGGGCCGCCACCGTCT
GGGCATGGACGAGCGGTACAAGTTAGCCTTGAAATTAGCAGGTCTTGATATCGGGAGCTAAAAGCTT
