>Addgene plasmid #60973 | RANLS-LEHD-BNES | addgene partial sequence | sequence record 101679 | CMV-F 5'-CGCAAATGGGCGGTAGGCGTG-3'
ACTAGAGAACCCACTGCTTACTGGCTTATCGAAATTAATACGACTCACTATAGGGAGACCCAAGCTGGCT
AGCGTGCCGCCACCATGGCCTCGAGAATGGTGAGCAAGAGCGAGGAGGTCATCAAAGAGTTCATGCGCTT
CAAGGTGCGCTTGGAGGGCTCCATGAACGGCCACGAGTTCGAGATCGAGGGCGAGGGCGAGGGCCGCCCC
TACGAGGGCACCCAGACCGCCAAGCTGAAGGTGACCAAGGGCGGCCCCCTGCCCTTCGCCTGGGACATCC
TGTCCCCCCAGATCATGTACGGCTCCAAGGCGTACGTGAAGCACCCCGCCGACGTCCCCGATTACATGAA
GCTGTCCTTCCCCGAGGGCTTCAAGTGGGAGCGCGTGATGCACTTCGAGGACGGCGGTCTGGTGACCGTG
ACTCAGGACACCTCCCTGCAGGACGGCACGCTGATCTACAAGGTGAAGATGCGCGGCACCAACTTCCCCC
CCGACGGCCCCGTAATGCAGAAGAAGACCTTGGGCTGGGATTATGCCACCGAGCGCCTGTACCCCGAAGA
CGGCGTGCTGAAGGGCGAGCTTCTGGGGCGCCTGAAGCTGAAGGACGGCGGCCTCAACCTGGTGGAGTTC
AAGACCATCTACATGGCCAAGAAGCCCGTGCAACTGCCCGGCTACTACTTCGTGGACACCAAGCTGGGCA
TCACCTCCCACAACGAGGACTACACCATCGTGGAACAGTACGAGCGCTCCGAGGGCCGCCACCACCTGGG
CATGGACGAGCTGTACAAGGGAACGGCGGGAA
