>Addgene plasmid #60973 | RANLS-LEHD-BNES | addgene partial sequence | sequence record 101719 | BGH-rev 5'-TAGAAGGCACAGTCGAGG-3'
AGACCTGCTAATTTCAAGGCTAACTTGTACCGCTCGTCCATGCCCAGACGGTGGCGGCCCTCGGAGCGCC
CGTACTGTTCCACGATGGTGTAGTCCTCGTTGTGGGAGGTGATGTCCAGCTTGGTGTCCACACAGTAATC
GCCGGGCAGTTGCACGGGCTTCTTGGCCATGTAGATGGTCTCGAACTCCACCAGGTAGTGGCCGCCGTCC
TTCAGCTTCAGGGCCTGATAGCTATGGCCCTTCAGCACGCCGTCTTCGGGGTACAGCATCTCGGTGGAGG
CCTCCCAGCCCATGGTCTTCTTCTGCATTACGGGGCCGTCGGGGGGGAAGTTGGTGCCGCGCATCTTCAC
CTTGCAGATCAGCGTGCCGTCCTGCAGGGAGGAGTCCTGGGTAACGGTCACCAGACCGCCGTCTTCGAAG
TTCATCACGCGCTCCCACTTGAAGCCCTCGGGGAAGGGCAGCTTCTTGTAATCGGGGATGTCGGCGGGGT
GCCTCACGTACGCCTCGGAGCCGTACATGAACTGGGGGGACAGGATGTCCCAGGCGAAGGGCAGGGGGCC
GCCCTTGGTCACCTTCAGCTTGGCGGTCTGGGTGCCCTCGTAGGGGCGGCCCTCGCCCTCGCCCTCGATC
TCGAACTCGTGGCCGTTCATGGAGCCCTCCATGCGCACCTTGAAGCGCATGAACTCTTTGATGGTGGATC
CATCATGCTCTAAGCCGGAGGCGGTACCTACCTTTCTCTTCTTTTTTGGATCTACCTTTCTCTTCTTTTT
TGGATCTACCTTTCTCTTCTTTTTTGGATCGCTTCCCGCCGTTCCCTTGTACAGCTCGTCCATGCC
